>Addgene plasmid #120206 | pCMV-GFP-ILVBLpA-G10C | depositor full sequence | sequence record 227877 | pCMV-GFP-ILVBLpA-G10C sequence 5650 bps
GTCGACATTGATTATTGATAATAGTAATCAATTACGGGGTCATTAGTTCATAGCCCATATATGGAGTTCC
GCGTTACATAACTTACGGTAAATGGCCCGCCTGGCTGACCGCCCAACGACCCCCGCCCATTGACGTCAAT
AATGACGTATGTTCCCATAGTAACGCCAATAGGGACTTTCCATTGACGTCAATGGGTGGAGTATTTACGG
TAAACTGCCCACTTGGCAGTACATCAAGTGTATCATATGCCAAGTACGCCCCCTATTGACGTCAATGACG
GTAAATGGCCCGCCTGGCATTATGCCCAGTACATGACCTTATGGGACTTTCCTACTTGGCAGTACATCTA
CGTATTAGTCATCGCTATTACCATGGTGATGCGGTTTTGGCAGTACATCAATGGGCGTGGATAGCGGTTT
GACTCACGGGGATTTCCAAGTCTCCACCCCATTGACGTCAATGGGAGTTTGTTTTGGCACCAAAATCAAC
GGGACTTTCCAAAATGTCGTAACAACTCCGCCCCATTGACGCAAATGGGCGGTAGGCGTGTACGGTGGGA
GGTCTATATAAGCAGAGCTGGTTTAGTGAACCGTCAGATCCGCTAGCGCTACCGGACTCAGATCTCGAGC
TCAAGCTTCGAATTCTGCAGTCGACGGTACCGCGGGCCCGGGATCCACCGGTCGCCACCATGGTGAGCAA
GGGCGAGGAGCTGTTCACCGGGGTGGTGCCCATCCTGGTCGAGCTGGACGGCGACGTAAACGGCCACAAG
TTCAGCGTGTCCGGCGAGGGCGAGGGCGATGCCACCTACGGCAAGCTGACCCTGAAGTTCATCTGCACCA
CCGGCAAGCTGCCCGTGCCCTGGCCCACCCTCGTGACCACCCTGACCTACGGCGTGCAGTGCTTCAGCCG
CTACCCCGACCACATGAAGCAGCACGACTTCTTCAAGTCCGCCATGCCCGAAGGCTACGTCCAGGAGCGC
ACCATCTTCTTCAAGGACGACGGCAACTACAAGACCCGCGCCGAGGTGAAGTTCGAGGGCGACACCCTGG
TGAACCGCATCGAGCTGAAGGGCATCGACTTCAAGGAGGACGGCAACATCCTGGGGCACAAGCTGGAGTA
CAACTACAACAGCCACAACGTCTATATCATGGCCGACAAGCAGAAGAACGGCATCAAGGTGAACTTCAAG
ATCCGCCACAACATCGAGGACGGCAGCGTGCAGCTCGCCGACCACTACCAGCAGAACACCCCCATCGGCG
ACGGCCCCGTGCTGCTGCCCGACAACCACTACCTGAGCACCCAGTCCGCCCTGAGCAAAGACCCCAACGA
GAAGCGCGATCACATGGTCCTGCTGGAGTTCGTGACCGCCGCCGGGATCACTCTCGGCATGGACGAGCTG
TACAAGTAAAGCGGCCGCACTCCTCAGGTGCGATCAGGTGGTCAAGGTGCTGCACGATGCCCAGCAGCAG
TGCCGAGACGGCCACCCGGTTGTGGTCAACATCCTCATTGGGAGGACGGACTTCCGCGATGGCTCCATTG
CTGTATAGGGCCTTGTGGGTCAGGACGCTTGGCTGCCTTCCTGCCCCTGGACTGTGTCCAGCTGGTTTGG
AGTCTCATCATTGCTTGCCCTGGGCCTATCCCATGAGGCCCAGTGACTCCACAACCTCCCTGAGGAGGGG
ATGGAGGGGTCAAATCTCAGAGAGGCTCTCTTGTGAGCTCTTGGACCCTCCTCTTCACGGACCCAACTGT
GCCGTTTGTCCCCTCTCTTATGGAGACTGAATAAACCACCTCTGGCCCATGTAGGCCCAAGTACTCAGTC
TCAGAACCTGTGCATATTTATTTATTATCCACAAAGATGGAGGTGCGGAAAAGAAGAGGGAGACAGGAGG
GAACCGTACTCTCCCACTGGAACTCTGGGGCCCACTGAGGCACCATTATTGGGGATTTCAGGGTGGCTGG
GCACTGCAAACTGCTCCCTCCTCTGTGGTCCCTGAAAGAGCCCCACACGCCTGCTTCAGACGTGTCCACG
CACACCAGTCCTCACAGACACACACACACATGCATGGAGGCAATAAATATGTTCCGTACCAGACTGCCCC
CAGCCTGACGCTTCAGGGGGCCCCCTCCAAAAGGGAGGGGTTTAAGTGCTCAATTTTTTTCGGGGGGGGG
GGCAAGGGGGGGGCAAGGAGATGGGGATTGGAAAGGCCAGACTCTGTTATCTCCATTTGCTGACTAGAGG
CCAATCGTGGGGACTTCCCCGGAAAAGGGTAGGGGAAACCAGCTGTTTCTCTATAAGCCCCAGGCTACCC
CTGTGTCCATGCTGGAACCCAGGATAGGGGCTGCCCCCCACAAACAGTGCCTCATGCTAGTCTTTGTGTC
GTCCAAGGGAGGGAGAAACAGTGCAGTGCTCAAAGCTAATACTGATTTGGTTGGCAGCAGCAAGAGGGCC
GACTAGAGGTGACTCACCACACCAGGGTGATGCTCACAGTAACTGGTGTTGCCCCGGCCAAGGGGAGGCA
AGAGAGGCCAGCCTAGCAAGCGCGAGAACTACCTTTTTGGCAACAAAAGGGGAAGCCCTTGGTGCTCAGG
AAAGATGGTCACAACCGAGGCTGCCTATCAGAAGGTGGTGGCTGGTGTGGCCAATGCCCTGGCTCACAAA
TACCACTGAGATCTTTTTCCCTCTGCCAAAAATTATGGGGACATCATGAAGCCCCTTGAGCATCTGACTT
CTGGCTAATAAAGGAAATTTATTTTCATTGCAATAGTGTGTTGGAATTTTTTGTGTCTCTCACTCGGAAG
GACATATGGGAGGGCAAATCATTTAAAACATCAGAATGAGTATTTGGTTTAGAGTTTGGCAACATATGCC
CATATGCTGGCTGCCATGAACAAAGGTTGGCTATAAAGAGGTCATCAGTATATGAAACAGCCCCCTGCTG
TCCATTCCTTATTCCATAGAAAAGCCTTGACTTGAGGTTAGATTTTTTTTATATTTTGTTTTGTGTTATT
TTTTTCTTTAACATCCCTAAAATTTTCCTTACATGTTTTACTAGCCAGATTTTTCCTCCTCTCCTGACTA
CTCCCAGTCATAGCTGTCCCTCTTCTCTTATGGAGATCCCTCGACCTGCAGCCCAAGCTTGGCGTAATCA
TGGTCATAGCTGTTTCCTGTGTGAAATTGTTATCCGCTCACAATTCCACACAACATACGAGCCGGAAGCA
TAAAGTGTAAAGCCTGGGGTGCCTAATGAGTGAGCTAACTCACATTAATTGCGTTGCGCTCACTGCCCGC
TTTCCAGTCGGGAAACCTGTCGTGCCAGCGGATCCGCATCTCAATTAGTCAGCAACCATAGTCCCGCCCC
TAACTCCGCCCATCCCGCCCCTAACTCCGCCCAGTTCCGCCCATTCTCCGCCCCATGGCTGACTAATTTT
TTTTATTTATGCAGAGGCCGAGGCCGCCTCGGCCTCTGAGCTATTCCAGAAGTAGTGAGGAGGCTTTTTT
GGAGGCCTAGGCTTTTGCAAAAAGCTAACTTGTTTATTGCAGCTTATAATGGTTACAAATAAAGCAATAG
CATCACAAATTTCACAAATAAAGCATTTTTTTCACTGCATTCTAGTTGTGGTTTGTCCAAACTCATCAAT
GTATCTTATCATGTCTGGATCCGCTGCATTAATGAATCGGCCAACGCGCGGGGAGAGGCGGTTTGCGTAT
TGGGCGCTCTTCCGCTTCCTCGCTCACTGACTCGCTGCGCTCGGTCGTTCGGCTGCGGCGAGCGGTATCA
GCTCACTCAAAGGCGGTAATACGGTTATCCACAGAATCAGGGGATAACGCAGGAAAGAACATGTGAGCAA
AAGGCCAGCAAAAGGCCAGGAACCGTAAAAAGGCCGCGTTGCTGGCGTTTTTCCATAGGCTCCGCCCCCC
TGACGAGCATCACAAAAATCGACGCTCAAGTCAGAGGTGGCGAAACCCGACAGGACTATAAAGATACCAG
GCGTTTCCCCCTGGAAGCTCCCTCGTGCGCTCTCCTGTTCCGACCCTGCCGCTTACCGGATACCTGTCCG
CCTTTCTCCCTTCGGGAAGCGTGGCGCTTTCTCAATGCTCACGCTGTAGGTATCTCAGTTCGGTGTAGGT
CGTTCGCTCCAAGCTGGGCTGTGTGCACGAACCCCCCGTTCAGCCCGACCGCTGCGCCTTATCCGGTAAC
TATCGTCTTGAGTCCAACCCGGTAAGACACGACTTATCGCCACTGGCAGCAGCCACTGGTAACAGGATTA
GCAGAGCGAGGTATGTAGGCGGTGCTACAGAGTTCTTGAAGTGGTGGCCTAACTACGGCTACACTAGAAG
GACAGTATTTGGTATCTGCGCTCTGCTGAAGCCAGTTACCTTCGGAAAAAGAGTTGGTAGCTCTTGATCC
GGCAAACAAACCACCGCTGGTAGCGGTGGTTTTTTTGTTTGCAAGCAGCAGATTACGCGCAGAAAAAAAG
GATCTCAAGAAGATCCTTTGATCTTTTCTACGGGGTCTGACGCTCAGTGGAACGAAAACTCACGTTAAGG
GATTTTGGTCATGAGATTATCAAAAAGGATCTTCACCTAGATCCTTTTAAATTAAAAATGAAGTTTTAAA
TCAATCTAAAGTATATATGAGTAAACTTGGTCTGACAGTTACCAATGCTTAATCAGTGAGGCACCTATCT
CAGCGATCTGTCTATTTCGTTCATCCATAGTTGCCTGACTCCCCGTCGTGTAGATAACTACGATACGGGA
GGGCTTACCATCTGGCCCCAGTGCTGCAATGATACCGCGAGACCCACGCTCACCGGCTCCAGATTTATCA
GCAATAAACCAGCCAGCCGGAAGGGCCGAGCGCAGAAGTGGTCCTGCAACTTTATCCGCCTCCATCCAGT
CTATTAATTGTTGCCGGGAAGCTAGAGTAAGTAGTTCGCCAGTTAATAGTTTGCGCAACGTTGTTGCCAT
TGCTACAGGCATCGTGGTGTCACGCTCGTCGTTTGGTATGGCTTCATTCAGCTCCGGTTCCCAACGATCA
AGGCGAGTTACATGATCCCCCATGTTGTGCAAAAAAGCGGTTAGCTCCTTCGGTCCTCCGATCGTTGTCA
GAAGTAAGTTGGCCGCAGTGTTATCACTCATGGTTATGGCAGCACTGCATAATTCTCTTACTGTCATGCC
ATCCGTAAGATGCTTTTCTGTGACTGGTGAGTACTCAACCAAGTCATTCTGAGAATAGTGTATGCGGCGA
CCGAGTTGCTCTTGCCCGGCGTCAATACGGGATAATACCGCGCCACATAGCAGAACTTTAAAAGTGCTCA
TCATTGGAAAACGTTCTTCGGGGCGAAAACTCTCAAGGATCTTACCGCTGTTGAGATCCAGTTCGATGTA
ACCCACTCGTGCACCCAACTGATCTTCAGCATCTTTTACTTTCACCAGCGTTTCTGGGTGAGCAAAAACA
GGAAGGCAAAATGCCGCAAAAAAGGGAATAAGGGCGACACGGAAATGTTGAATACTCATACTCTTCCTTT
TTCAATATTATTGAAGCATTTATCAGGGTTATTGTCTCATGAGCGGATACATATTTGAATGTATTTAGAA
AAATAAACAAATAGGGGTTCCGCGCACATTTCCCCGAAAAGTGCCACCTG
Features (pLannotate 1.2.2; 18 found; start..end, strand, type, name):
     72..375     +  enhancer       CMV enhancer: human cytomegalovirus immediate early enhancer
    376..579     +  promoter       CMV promoter: human cytomegalovirus (CMV) immediate early promoter
    602..682     +  misc_feature   MCS: multiple cloning site
    690..1409    +  CDS            EGFP: the original enhanced GFP (Yang et al., 1996) mammalian codon-optimized
   1432..1545    +  CDS            ILVBL (fragment): HACL2_HUMAN - Also known as AHAS, HACL2 From Homo sapiens (Human).
   2556..2666    +  CDS            HBB (fragment): HBB_HAPGR - Experimental evidence at protein level: Swiss-Prot protein existence level 1. Involved in oxygen transport from the lung to the various peripheral tissues. From Hapalemur griseus (Gray gentle lemur) (Eastern lesser bamboo lemur).
   2737..2792    +  polyA_signal   β-globin poly(A) signal: rabbit β-globin polyadenylation signal (Gil and Proudfoot, 1987)
   3177..3193    -  protein_bind   lac operator: The lac repressor binds to the lac operator to inhibit transcription in E. coli. This inhibition can be relieved by adding lactose or isopropyl-β-D-thiogalactopyranoside (IPTG). lac repressor encoded by lacI
   3201..3231    -  promoter       lac promoter: promoter for the E. coli lac operon
   3246..3267    -  protein_bind   CAP binding site: CAP binding activates transcription in the presence of cAMP. E. coli catabolite activator protein
   3280..3319    -  CDS            lacI (fragment): lac repressor; lacI; The lac repressor binds to the lac operator to inhibit transcription in E. coli. This inhibition can be relieved by adding lactose or isopropyl-β-D-thiogalactopyranoside (IPTG).
   3326..3348    +  promoter       SV40 promoter (fragment): SV40 enhancer and early promoter
   3372..3507    +  rep_origin     SV40 ori: SV40 origin of replication
   3527..3661    +  polyA_signal   SV40 poly(A) signal: SV40 polyadenylation signal
   3663..3717    -  CDS            lacI (fragment): lac repressor; lacI; The lac repressor binds to the lac operator to inhibit transcription in E. coli. This inhibition can be relieved by adding lactose or isopropyl-β-D-thiogalactopyranoside (IPTG).
   3900..4488    -  rep_origin     ori: high-copy-number ColE1/pMB1/pBR322/pUC origin of replication
   4659..5519    -  CDS            AmpR: β-lactamase; bla; confers resistance to ampicillin, carbenicillin, and related antibiotics
   5520..5624    -  promoter       AmpR promoter: bla
