>Addgene plasmid #120206 | pCMV-GFP-ILVBLpA-G10C | addgene full sequence | sequence record 274587 | Addgene NGS Result
ATCAATTACGGGGTCATTAGTTCATAGCCCATATATGGAGTTCCGCGTTACATAACTTACGGTAAATGGC
CCGCCTGGCTGACCGCCCAACGACCCCCGCCCATTGACGTCAATAATGACGTATGTTCCCATAGTAACGC
CAATAGGGACTTTCCATTGACGTCAATGGGTGGAGTATTTACGGTAAACTGCCCACTTGGCAGTACATCA
AGTGTATCATATGCCAAGTACGCCCCCTATTGACGTCAATGACGGTAAATGGCCCGCCTGGCATTATGCC
CAGTACATGACCTTATGGGACTTTCCTACTTGGCAGTACATCTACGTATTAGTCATCGCTATTACCATGG
TGATGCGGTTTTGGCAGTACATCAATGGGCGTGGATAGCGGTTTGACTCACGGGGATTTCCAAGTCTCCA
CCCCATTGACGTCAATGGGAGTTTGTTTTGGCACCAAAATCAACGGGACTTTCCAAAATGTCGTAACAAC
TCCGCCCCATTGACGCAAATGGGCGGTAGGCGTGTACGGTGGGAGGTCTATATAAGCAGAGCTGGTTTAG
TGAACCGTCAGATCCGCTAGCGCTACCGGACTCAGATCTCGAGCTCAAGCTTCGAATTCTGCAGTCGACG
GTACCGCGGGCCCGGGATCCACCGGTCGCCACCATGGTGAGCAAGGGCGAGGAGCTGTTCACCGGGGTGG
TGCCCATCCTGGTCGAGCTGGACGGCGACGTAAACGACCACAAGTTCAGCGTGTCCGGCGAGGGCGAGGG
CGATGCCACCTACGGCAAGCTGACCCTGAAGTTCATCTGCACCACCGGCAAGCTGCCCGTGCCCTGGCCC
ACCCTCGTGACCACCCTGACCTACGGCGTGCAGTGCTTCAGCCGCTACCCCGACCACATGAAGCAGCACG
ACTTCTTCAAGTCCGCCATGCCCGAAGGCTACGTCCAGGAGCGCACCATCTTCTTCAAGGACGACGGCAA
CTACAAGACCCGCGCCGAGGTGAAGTTCGAGGGCGACACCCTGGTGAACCGCATCGAGCTGAAGGGCATC
GACTTCAAGGAGGACGGCAACATCCTGGGGCACAAGCTGGAGTACAACTACAACAGCCACAACGTCTATA
TCATGGCCGACAAGCAGAAGAACGGCATCAAGGTGAACTTCAAGATCCGCCACAACATCGAGGACGGCAG
CGTGCAGCTCGCCGACCACTACCAGCAGAACACCCCCATCGGCGACGGCCCCGTGCTGCTGCCCGACAAC
CACTACCTGAGCACCCAGTCCGCCCTGAGCAAAGACCCCAACGAGAAGCGCGATCACATGGTCCTGCTGG
AGTTCGTGACCGCCGCCGGGATCACTCTCGGCATGGACGAGCTGTACAAGTAAAGCGGCCGCACTCCTCA
GGTGCGATCAGGTGGTCAAGGTGCTGCACGATGCCCAGCAGCAGTGCCGAGACGGCCACCCGGTTGTGGT
CAACATCCTCATTGGGAGGACGGACTTCCGCGATGGCTCCATTGCTGTATAGGGCCTTGTGGGTCAGGAC
GCTTGGCTGCCTTCCTGCCCCTGGACTGTGTCCAGCTGGTTTGGAGTCTCATCATTGCTTGCCCTGGGCC
TATCCCATGAGGCCCAGTGACTCCACAACCTCCCTGAGGAGGGGATGGAGGGGTCAAATCTCAGAGAGGC
TCTCTTGTGAGCTCTTGGACCCTCCTCTTCACGGACCCAACTGTGCCGTTTGTCCCCTCTCTTATGGAGA
CTGAATAAACCACCTCTGCCCCATGTAGGCCCAAGTACTCAGTCTCAGAACCTGTGCATATTTATTTATT
ATCCACAAAGATGGAGGTGCGGAAAAGAAGAGGGAGACAGGAGGGAACCGTACTCTCCCACTGGAACTCT
GGGGCCCACTGAGGCACCATTATTGGGGATTTCAGGGTGGCTGGGCACTGCAAACTGCTCCCTCCTCTGT
GGTCCCTGAAAGAGCCCCACACGCCTGCTTCAGACGTGTCCACGCACACCAGTCCTCACAGACACACACA
CACATGCATGGAGGCAATAAATATGTTCCGTACCAGACTGCCCCCAGCCTGACGCTTCAGGGGGCCCCCT
CCAAAAGGGAGGGGTTTAAGTGCTCAATTTTTTTCGGGGGGGGGGCAAGGGGGGGCAAGGAGATGGGGAT
TGGAAAGGCCAGACTCTGTTATCTCCATTTGCTGACTAGAGGCCAATCGTGGGGTCTTCCCCGGAAAAGG
GTAGGGGAAACCAGCTGTTTCTCTATAAGCCCCAGGCTACCCCTGTGTCCATGCTGGAACCCAGGATAGG
GGCTGCCCCCCACAAACAGTGCCTCATGCTAGTCTTTGTGTCGTCCAAGGGAGGGAGAAACAGTGCAGTG
CTCAAAGCTAATACTGATTTGGTTGGCAGCAGCAAGAGGGCCGACTAGAGGTGACTCACCACACCAGGGT
GATGCTCACAGTAACTGGTGTTGCCCCGGCCAAGGGGAGGCAAGAGAGGCCAGCCTAGCAAGCGCGAGAA
CTACCTTTTTGGCAACAAAAGGGGAAGCCCTTGGTGCTCAGGAAAGATGGTCACAACCGAGGCTGCCTAT
CAGAAGGTGGTGGCTGGTGTGGCCAATGCCCTGGCTCACAAATACCACTGAGATCTTTTTCCCTCTGCCA
AAAATTATGGGGACATCATGAAGCCCCTTGAGCATCTGACTTCTGGCTAATAAAGGAAATTTATTTTCAT
TGCAATAGTGTGTTGGAATTTTTTGTGTCTCTCACTCGGAAGGACATATGGGAGGGCAAATCATTTAAAA
CATCAGAATGAGTATTTGGTTTAGAGTTTGGCAACATATGCCCATATGCTGGCTGCCATGAACAAAGGTT
GGCTATAAAGAGGTCATCAGTATATGAAACAGCCCCCTGCTGTCCATTCCTTATTCCATAGAAAAGCCTT
GACTTGAGGTTAGATTTTTTTTATATTTTGTTTTGTGTTATTTTTTTCTTTAACATCCCTAAAATTTTCC
TTACATGTTTTACTAGCCAGATTTTTCCTCCTCTCCTGACTACTCCCAGTCATAGCTGTCCCTCTTCTCT
TATGGAGATCCCTCGACCTGCAGCCCAAGCTTGGCGTAATCATGGTCATAGCTGTTTCCTGTGTGAAATT
GTTATCCGCTCACAATTCCACACAACATACGAGCCGGAAGCATAAAGTGTAAAGCCTGGGGTGCCTAATG
AGTGAGCTAACTCACATTAATTGCGTTGCGCTCACTGCCCGCTTTCCAGTCGGGAAACCTGTCGTGCCAG
CGGATCCGCATCTCAATTAGTCAGCAACCATAGTCCCGCCCCTAACTCCGCCCATCCCGCCCCTAACTCC
GCCCAGTTCCGCCCATTCTCCGCCCCATGGCTGACTAATTTTTTTTATTTATGCAGAGGCCGAGGCCGCC
TCGGCCTCTGAGCTATTCCAGAAGTAGTGAGGAGGCTTTTTTGGAGGCCTAGGCTTTTGCAAAAAGCTAA
CTTGTTTATTGCAGCTTATAATGGTTACAAATAAAGCAATAGCATCACAAATTTCACAAATAAAGCATTT
TTTTCACTGCATTCTAGTTGTGGTTTGTCCAAACTCATCAATGTATCTTATCATGTCTGGATCCGCTGCA
TTAATGAATCGGCCAACGCGCGGGGAGAGGCGGTTTGCGTATTGGGCGCTCTTCCGCTTCCTCGCTCACT
GACTCGCTGCGCTCGGTCGTTCGGCTGCGGCGAGCGGTATCAGCTCACTCAAAGGCGGTAATACGGTTAT
CCACAGAATCAGGGGATAACGCAGGAAAGAACATGTGAGCAAAAGGCCAGCAAAAGGCCAGGAACCGTAA
AAAGGCCGCGTTGCTGGCGTTTTTCCATAGGCTCCGCCCCCCTGACGAGCATCACAAAAATCGACGCTCA
AGTCAGAGGTGGCGAAACCCGACAGGACTATAAAGATACCAGGCGTTTCCCCCTGGAAGCTCCCTCGTGC
GCTCTCCTGTTCCGACCCTGCCGCTTACCGGATACCTGTCCGCCTTTCTCCCTTCGGGAAGCGTGGCGCT
TTCTCATAGCTCACGCTGTAGGTATCTCAGTTCGGTGTAGGTCGTTCGCTCCAAGCTGGGCTGTGTGCAC
GAACCCCCCGTTCAGCCCGACCGCTGCGCCTTATCCGGTAACTATCGTCTTGAGTCCAACCCGGTAAGAC
ACGACTTATCGCCACTGGCAGCAGCCACTGGTAACAGGATTAGCAGAGCGAGGTATGTAGGCGGTGCTAC
AGAGTTCTTGAAGTGGTGGCCTAACTACGGCTACACTAGAAGAACAGTATTTGGTATCTGCGCTCTGCTG
AAGCCAGTTACCTTCGGAAAAAGAGTTGGTAGCTCTTGATCCGGCAAACAAACCACCGCTGGTAGCGGTG
GTTTTTTTGTTTGCAAGCAGCAGATTACGCGCAGAAAAAAAGGATCTCAAGAAGATCCTTTGATCTTTTC
TACGGGGTCTGACGCTCAGTGGAACGAAAACTCACGTTAAGGGATTTTGGTCATGAGATTATCAAAAAGG
ATCTTCACCTAGATCCTTTTAAATTAAAAATGAAGTTTTAAATCAATCTAAAGTATATATGAGTAAACTT
GGTCTGACAGTTACCAATGCTTAATCAGTGAGGCACCTATCTCAGCGATCTGTCTATTTCGTTCATCCAT
AGTTGCCTGACTCCCCGTCGTGTAGATAACTACGATACGGGAGGGCTTACCATCTGGCCCCAGTGCTGCA
ATGATACCGCGAGACCCACGCTCACCGGCTCCAGATTTATCAGCAATAAACCAGCCAGCCGGAAGGGCCG
AGCGCAGAAGTGGTCCTGCAACTTTATCCGCCTCCATCCAGTCTATTAATTGTTGCCGGGAAGCTAGAGT
AAGTAGTTCGCCAGTTAATAGTTTGCGCAACGTTGTTGCCATTGCTACAGGCATCGTGGTGTCACGCTCG
TCGTTTGGTATGGCTTCATTCAGCTCCGGTTCCCAACGATCAAGGCGAGTTACATGATCCCCCATGTTGT
GCAAAAAAGCGGTTAGCTCCTTCGGTCCTCCGATCGTTGTCAGAAGTAAGTTGGCCGCAGTGTTATCACT
CATGGTTATGGCAGCACTGCATAATTCTCTTACTGTCATGCCATCCGTAAGATGCTTTTCTGTGACTGGT
GAGTACTCAACCAAGTCATTCTGAGAATAGTGTATGCGGCGACCGAGTTGCTCTTGCCCGGCGTCAATAC
GGGATAATACCGCGCCACATAGCAGAACTTTAAAAGTGCTCATCATTGGAAAACGTTCTTCGGGGCGAAA
ACTCTCAAGGATCTTACCGCTGTTGAGATCCAGTTCGATGTAACCCACTCGTGCACCCAACTGATCTTCA
GCATCTTTTACTTTCACCAGCGTTTCTGGGTGAGCAAAAACAGGAAGGCAAAATGCCGCAAAAAAGGGAA
TAAGGGCGACACGGAAATGTTGAATACTCATACTCTTCCTTTTTCAATATTATTGAAGCATTTATCAGGG
TTATTGTCTCATGAGCGGATACATATTTGAATGTATTTAGAAAAATAAACAAATAGGGGTTCCGCGCACA
TTTCCCCGAAAAGTGCCACCTGGGTCGACATTGATTATTGACTAGTAATAGTA
Features (pLannotate 1.2.2; 19 found; start..end, strand, type, name):
     46..349     +  enhancer       CMV enhancer: human cytomegalovirus immediate early enhancer
    350..553     +  promoter       CMV promoter: human cytomegalovirus (CMV) immediate early promoter
    576..656     +  misc_feature   MCS: multiple cloning site
    664..1383    +  CDS            EGFP: the original enhanced GFP (Yang et al., 1996) mammalian codon-optimized
   1406..1519    +  CDS            ILVBL (fragment): HACL2_HUMAN - Also known as AHAS, HACL2 From Homo sapiens (Human).
   2528..2638    +  CDS            HBB (fragment): HBB_HAPGR - Experimental evidence at protein level: Swiss-Prot protein existence level 1. Involved in oxygen transport from the lung to the various peripheral tissues. From Hapalemur griseus (Gray gentle lemur) (Eastern lesser bamboo lemur).
   2709..2764    +  polyA_signal   β-globin poly(A) signal: rabbit β-globin polyadenylation signal (Gil and Proudfoot, 1987)
   3149..3165    -  protein_bind   lac operator: The lac repressor binds to the lac operator to inhibit transcription in E. coli. This inhibition can be relieved by adding lactose or isopropyl-β-D-thiogalactopyranoside (IPTG). lac repressor encoded by lacI
   3173..3203    -  promoter       lac promoter: promoter for the E. coli lac operon
   3218..3239    -  protein_bind   CAP binding site: CAP binding activates transcription in the presence of cAMP. E. coli catabolite activator protein
   3252..3291    -  CDS            lacI (fragment): lac repressor; lacI; The lac repressor binds to the lac operator to inhibit transcription in E. coli. This inhibition can be relieved by adding lactose or isopropyl-β-D-thiogalactopyranoside (IPTG).
   3298..3320    +  promoter       SV40 promoter (fragment): SV40 enhancer and early promoter
   3344..3479    +  rep_origin     SV40 ori: SV40 origin of replication
   3499..3633    +  polyA_signal   SV40 poly(A) signal: SV40 polyadenylation signal
   3635..3689    -  CDS            lacI (fragment): lac repressor; lacI; The lac repressor binds to the lac operator to inhibit transcription in E. coli. This inhibition can be relieved by adding lactose or isopropyl-β-D-thiogalactopyranoside (IPTG).
   3872..4460    -  rep_origin     ori: high-copy-number ColE1/pMB1/pBR322/pUC origin of replication
   4631..5491    -  CDS            AmpR: β-lactamase; bla; confers resistance to ampicillin, carbenicillin, and related antibiotics
   5492..5596    -  promoter       AmpR promoter: bla
   5627..5646    +  enhancer       CMV enhancer (fragment): human cytomegalovirus immediate early enhancer
