[The description below was written by a language model from this plasmid's Addgene catalogue record and pLannotate feature annotations shown in this document.]
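Description:
pCMV-GFP-ILVBLpA-G10C is a mammalian expression reporter plasmid built on the pCMV-GFP backbone and designed to study cleavage and polyadenylation at the human ILVBL poly(A) site. It is propagated in E. coli through a high-copy ColE1/pUC-type origin and selected with ampicillin via the β-lactamase gene and its native promoter. The backbone also carries remnants of lac regulatory sequence (lac promoter, operator, CAP site and small lacI fragments), an SV40 origin with a fragment of the SV40 early promoter, and an SV40 poly(A) signal. No mammalian selection marker is annotated, which is consistent with transient transfection use.

The reporter unit is driven by the human cytomegalovirus immediate early enhancer and promoter, followed by a short multiple cloning site and the EGFP coding sequence. Immediately downstream of EGFP lies the roughly 1.2 kb human ILVBL insert. Its start is annotated as a fragment of the ILVBL coding region, and the rest is unannotated; it presumably comprises the 3′ end sequence and the poly(A) site itself. Beyond the insert are a β-globin-derived fragment and the rabbit β-globin poly(A) signal, which offer a second processing site for transcripts that read through the ILVBL site. This version is the stem-loop mutant of the reporter; the name indicates a G10C substitution, although the record does not define its exact position. Comparison with the corresponding wild-type reporter would test how 3′-end RNA structure influences mRNA processing. The depositor notes a G24D change in EGFP that is reported not to affect function. The depositor and resequenced records differ by only a few nucleotides in length and share the same feature layout.
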