Addgene plasmid #120206: pCMV-GFP-ILVBLpA-G10C
Purpose: Human ILVBL poly(A) site reporter, stem loop mutant
Depositing lab: David Bartel. Depositing organization: Whitehead Institute for Biomedical Research. Publication: Widespread Influence of 3'-End Structures on Mammalian mRNA Processing and Stability. Wu X, Bartel DP. Cell. 2017 May 18;169(5):905-917.e11. doi: 10.1016/j.cell.2017.04.036. PubMed 28525757.
Backbone
  Vector backbone: pCMV-GFP
  Vector type: Mammalian Expression
Growth in bacteria
  Bacterial resistance: Ampicillin, 100 μg/mL
  Growth temperature: 37°C
  Growth strain: DH5alpha
  Copy number: Unknown
Gene/Insert
  Gene/Insert name: ILVBL poly(A) site
  Species: H. sapiens (human)
  Insert size (bp): 1176
Terms and licenses: Academic/Nonprofit Terms; Industry Terms: Not Available to Industry
Depositor comments: There is a single mutation in EGFP-G24D. Depositor confirms this does not affect plasmid function.
How to cite: pCMV-GFP-ILVBLpA-G10C was a gift from David Bartel (Addgene plasmid # 120206 ; http://n2t.net/addgene:120206 ; RRID:Addgene_120206)
